>Addgene plasmid #224838 | pUBC(k)-AT2G38360-mKOk | addgene full sequence | sequence record 447326 | Addgene NGS Result
TACCCGACGAGTCAGTAATAAACGGCGTCAAAGTGGTTGCAGCCGGCACACACGAGTCGTGTTTATCAAC
TCAAAGCACAAATACTTTTCCTCAACCTAAAAATAAGGCAATTAGCCAAAAACAACTTTGCGTGTAAACA
ACGCTCAATACACGTGTCATTTTATTATTAGCTATTGCTTCACCGCCTTAGCTTTCTCGTGACCTAGTCG
TCCTCGTCTTTTCTTCTTCTTCTTCTATAAAACAATACCCAAAGAGCTCTTCTTCTTCACAATTCAGATT
TCAATTTCTCAAAATCTTAAAAACTTTCTCTCAATTCTCTCTACCGTGATCAAGGTAAATTTCTGTGTTC
CTTATTCTCTCAAAATCTTCGATTTTGTTTTCGTTCGATCCCAATTTCGTATATGTTCTTTGGTTTAGAT
TCTGTTAATCTTAGATCGAAGACGATTTTCTGGGTTTGATCGTTAGATATCATCTTAATTCTCGATTAGG
GTTTCATAGATATCATCCGATTTGTTCAAATAATTTGAGTTTTGTCGAATAATTACTCTTCGATTTGTGA
TTTCTATCTAGATCTGGTGTTAGTTTCTAGTTTGTGCGATCGAATTTGTAGATTAATCTGAGTTTTTCTG
ATTAACACTCGAGTGCGGGATCCTCTAGAGGGCCCATCACAAGTTTGTACAAAAAAGCAGGCTTCACCAT
GGCTTCCTCAGCACCACCAGTCCTCCCAATCTCCAATCCCCAAACCGTTCCATCCGCCGCTCCTTCCTCC
GTCGAATCTCAACCACCGATCGCTACTCCAGCTTTCCGCAATTTCATCAATCAGATCACCGAAACCGTTA
AAAACGGTCTCTCTAAGCGTCGTCCTTGGGCTGAGCTCGCGGATCGTTCCGCATTATCCAAACCTGAGTC
GATCTCCGACGCTGCTGTTCGTATCCGCAAGAATTACTCGTATTTCAAGGTTAATTACCTCACCGTCGCT
ACAGCGATCGTCGGATTCTCTCTCGTCACTCATCCTTTCTCTCTCGTCTTCCTCCTCTGTCTCCTCGCGT
CGTGGCTCTTCCTCTACTTGTTCCGTCCCACGGATCAGCCGATCGTTCTATTCGGTCGTACATTCTCCGA
TCGTGAGACGTTAGGGTGTTTGATCTTGTTCAGTATCTTTGTGATCTTCCTCACCGATGTTGGATCTGTT
CTGGTTTCGGCTATGATGATTGGTGTCGCGTTGATCTGTGCTCATGGTGCTTTTAGAGCTCCGGAAGATC
TTTTCCTTGATGAGCAAGAGCCTGCTGCTACCGGATTCCTCTCTTTCCTCGGTGGTGCCGCCTCTTCAGC
CGCGCCTGCTGTTATCGCCGCTCGCGTGCACCCAGCTTTCTTGTACAAAGTGGTGATGGGACGTCCGCGG
AGATCTACGCGTGTCGACTCGAGATATCCAACTAGTATGGTGAGCGTTATCAAGCCTGAGATGAAGATGA
GGTACTACATGGACGGAAGCGTGAACGGACACGAGTTCACTATTGAAGGCGAAGGTACTGGAAGGCCTTA
CGAGGGACATCAAGAGATGACTCTCAGAGTGACCATGGCTGAAGGTGGACCTATGCCTTTCGCTTTCGAT
CTCGTGTCTCACGTGTTCTGCTACGGACACAGAGTGTTCACTAAGTACCCTGAAGAGATCCCGGACTACT
TCAAGCAAGCTTTCCCTGAGGGACTCTCTTGGGAGAGATCTTTGGAATTCGAGGACGGTGGATCCGCTTC
TGTGTCTGCTCATATCTCTCTCAGGGGCAACACCTTCTACCACAAGAGCAAGTTTACCGGGGTGAACTTC
CCTGCTGATGGACCGATCATGCAGAACCAGTCTGTTGATTGGGAGCCGTCTACTGAGAAGATCACCGCTT
CTGATGGTGTGCTCAAGGGTGATGTGACCATGTACCTTAAGCTCGAAGGTGGTGGAAACCACAAGTGCCA
GTTCAAGACTACCTACAAGGCCGCCAAAGAAATCCTCGAGATGCCTGGTGATCACTACATCGGACATAGG
CTCGTGAGAAAGACCGAGGGAAACATCACTGAGCAGGTTGAGGATGCTGTGGCTCATTCTCAATTGTTAT
AAGCGGCCATGCTAGAGTCCGCAAAAATCACCAGTCTCTCTCTACAAATCTATCTCTCTCTATTTTTCTC
CAGAATAATGTGTGAGTAGTTCCCAGATAAGGGAATTAGGGTTCTTATAGGGTTTCGCTCATGTGTTGAG
CATATAAGAAACCCTTAGTATGTATTTGTATTTGTAAAATACTTCTATCAATAAAATTTCTAATTCCTAA
AACCAAAATCCAGTGACCTGCAGGCATGCAAGCTAGCTTACTAGTGATGCATATTCTATAGTGTCACCTA
AATCTGCGGCCGCACTAGTGATATCCCGCGGCCATGGCGGCCGGGAGCATGCGACGTCGGGCCCAATTCG
CCCTATAGTGAGTCGTATTACAATTCACTGGCCGTCGTTTTACAACGTCGTGACTGGGAAAACCCTGGCG
TTACCCAACTTAATCGCCTTGCAGCACATCCCCCTTTCGCCAGCTGGCGTAATAGCGAAGAGGCCCGCAC
CGATCGCCCTTCCCAACAGTTGCGCAGCCTGAATGGCGAATGGAAATTGTAAGCGTTAATGGGTTTCTGG
AGTTTAATGAGCTAAGCACATACGTCAGAAACCATTATTGCGCGTTCAAAAGTCGCCTAAGGTCACTATC
AGCTAGCAAATATTTCTTGTCAAAAATGCTCCACTGACGTTCCATAAATTCCCCTCGGTATCCAATTAGA
GTCTCATATTCACTCTCAATCCAAATAATCTGCAATGGCAATTACCTTATCCGCAACTTCTTTACCTATT
TCCGCCCGGATCCGGGCAGGTTCTCCGGCCGCTTGGGTGGAGAGGCTATTCGGCTATGACTGGGCACAAC
AGACAATCGGCTGCTCTGATGCCGCCGTGTTCCGGCTGTCAGCGCAGGGGCGCCCGGTTCTTTTTGTCAA
GACCGACCTGTCCGGTGCCCTGAATGAACTGCAGGACGAGGCAGCGCGGCTATCGTGGCTGGCCACGACG
GGCGTTCCTTGCGCAGCTGTGCTCGACGTTGTCACTGAAGCGGGAAGGGACTGGCTGCTATTGGGCGAAG
TGCCGGGGCAGGATCTCCTGTCATCTCACCTTGCTCCTGCCGAGAAAGTATCCATCATGGCTGATGCAAT
GCGGCGGCTGCATACGCTTGATCCGGCTACCTGCCCATTCGACCACCAAGCGAAACATCGCATCGAGCGA
GCACGTACTCGGATGGAAGCCGGTCTTGTCGATCAGGATGATCTGGACGAAGAGCATCAGGGGCTCGCGC
CAGCCGAACTGTTCGCCAGGCTCAAGGCGCGCATGCCCGACGGCGAGGATCTCGTCGTGACCCATGGCGA
TGCCTGCTTGCCGAATATCATGGTGGAAAATGGCCGCTTTTCTGGATTCATCGACTGTGGCCGGCTGGGT
GTGGCGGACCGCTATCAGGACATAGCGTTGGCTACCCGTGATATTGCTGAAGAGCTTGGCGGCGAATGGG
CTGACCGCTTCCTCGTGCTTTACGGTATCGCCGCTCCCGATTCGCAGCGCATCGCCTTCTATCGCCTTCT
TGACGAGTTCTTCTGAGCGGGACTCTGGGGTTCGAAATGACCGACCAAGCGACGCCCAACCTGCCATCAC
GAGATTTCGATTCCACCGCCGCCTTCTATGAAAGGTTGGGCTTCGGAATCGTTTTCCGGGACGCCGGCTG
GATGATCCTCCAGCGCGGGGATCTCATGCTGGAGTTCTTCGCCCACCCCGATCCAACACTTACGTTTGCA
ACGTCCAAGAGCAAATAGACCACGAACGCCGGAAGGTTGCCGCAGCGTGTGGATTGCGTCTCAATTCTCT
CTTGCAGGAATGCAATGATGAATATGATACTGACTATGAAACTTTGAGGGAATACTGCCTAGCACCGTCA
CCTCATAACGTGCATCATGCATGCCCTGACAACATGGAACATCGCTATTTTTCTGAAGAATTATGCTCGT
TGGAGGATGTCGCGGCAATTGCAGCTATTGCCAAAATCGAAATACCCCTCACGCATGCATTCATCAATAT
TATTCATGCGGGGAAAGGCAAGATTAATCCAACTGGCAAATCATCCAGCGTGATTGGTAACTTCAGTTCC
AGCGACTTGATTCGTTTTGGTGCTACCCACGTTTTCAATAAGGACGAGATGGTGGAGTAAAGAAGGAGTG
CGTCGAAGCAGATCGTTCAAACATTTGGCAATAAAGTTTCTTAAGATTGAATCCTGTTGCCGGTCTTGCG
ATGATTATCATATAATTTCTGTTGAATTACGTTAAGCATGTAATAATTAACATGTAATGCATGACGTTAT
TTATGAGATGGGTTTTTATGATTAGAGTCCCGCAATTATACATTTAATACGCGATAGAAAACAAAATATA
GCGCGCAAACTAGGATAAATTATCGCGCGCGGTGTCATCTATGTTACTAGATCGACCGGCATGCAAGCTG
ATAATTCAATTCGGCGTTAATTCAGTACATTAAAAACGTCCGCAATGTGTTATTAAGTTGTCTAAGCGTC
AATTTGTTTACACCACAATATATCCTGCCACCAGCCAGCCAACAGCTCCCCGACCGGCAGCTCGGCACAA
AATCACCACTCGATACAGGCAGCCCATCAGTCCGGGACGGCGTCAGCGGGAGAGCCGTTGTAAGGCGGCA
GACTTTGCTCATGTTACCGATGCTATTCGGAAGAACGGCAACTAAGCTGCCGGGTTTGAAACACGGATGA
TCTCGCGGAGGGTAGCATGTTGATTGTAACGATGACAGAGCGTTGCTGCCTGTGATCAATTCGGGCACGA
ACCCAGTGGACATAAGCCTGTTCGGTTCGTAAGCTGTAATGCAAGTAGCGTATGCGCTCACGCAACTGGT
CCAGAACCTTGACCGAACGCAGCGGTGGTAACGGCGCAGTGGCGGTTTTCATGGCTTGTTATGACTGTTT
TTTTGGGGTACAGTCTATGCCTCGGGCATCCAAGCAGCAAGCGCGTTACGCCGTGGGTCGATGTTTGATG
TTATGGAGCAGCAACGATGTTACGCAGCAGGGCAGTCGCCCTAAAACAAAGTTAAACATCATGGGGGAAG
CGGTGATCGCCGAAGTATCGACTCAACTATCAGAGGTAGTTGGCGTCATCGAGCGCCATCTCGAACCGAC
GTTGCTGGCCGTACATTTGTACGGCTCCGCAGTGGATGGCGGCCTGAAGCCACACAGTGATATTGATTTG
CTGGTTACGGTGACCGTAAGGCTTGATGAAACAACGCGGCGAGCTTTGATCAACGACCTTTTGGAAACTT
CGGCTTCCCCTGGAGAGAGCGAGATTCTCCGCGCTGTAGAAGTCACCATTGTTGTGCACGACGACATCAT
TCCGTGGCGTTATCCAGCTAAGCGCGAACTGCAATTTGGAGAATGGCAGCGCAATGACATTCTTGCAGGT
ATCTTCGAGCCAGCCACGATCGACATTGATCTGGCTATCTTGCTGACAAAAGCAAGAGAACATAGCGTTG
CCTTGGTAGGTCCAGCGGCGGAGGAACTCTTTGATCCGGTTCCTGAACAGGATCTATTTGAGGCGCTAAA
TGAAACCTTAACGCTATGGAACTCGCCGCCCGACTGGGCTGGCGATGAGCGAAATGTAGTGCTTACGTTG
TCCCGCATTTGGTACAGCGCAGTAACCGGCAAAATCGCGCCGAAGGATGTCGCTGCCGACTGGGCAATGG
AGCGCCTGCCGGCCCAGTATCAGCCCGTCATACTTGAAGCTAGACAGGCTTATCTTGGACAAGAAGAAGA
TCGCTTGGCCTCGCGCGCAGATCAGTTGGAAGAATTTGTCCACTACGTGAAAGGCGAGATCACCAAGGTA
GTCGGCAAATAATGTCTAGCTAGAAATTCGTTCAAGCCGACGCCGCTTCGCGGCGCGGCTTAACTCAAGC
GTTAGATGCACTAAGCACATAATTGCTCACAGCCAAACTATCAGGTCAAGTCTGCTTTTATTATTTTTAA
GCGTGCATAATAAGCCCTACACAAATTGGGAGATATATCATGCATGACCAAAATCCCTTAACGTGAGTTT
TCGTTCCACTGAGCGTCAGACCCCGTAGAAAAGATCAAAGGATCTTCTTGAGATCCTTTTTTTCTGCGCG
TAATCTGCTGCTTGCAAACAAAAAAACCACCGCTACCAGCGGTGGTTTGTTTGCCGGATCAAGAGCTACC
AACTCTTTTTCCGAAGGTAACTGGCTTCAGCAGAGCGCAGATACCAAATACTGTCCTTCTAGTGTAGCCG
TAGTTAGGCCACCACTTCAAGAACTCTGTAGCACCGCCTACATACCTCGCTCTGCTAATCCTGTTACCAG
TGGCTGCTGCCAGTGGCGATAAGTCGTGTCTTACCGGGTTGGACTCAAGACGATAGTTACCGGATAAGGC
GCAGCGGTCGGGCTGAACGGGGGGTTCGTGCACACAGCCCAGCTTGGAGCGAACGACCTACACCGAACTG
AGATACCTACAGCGTGAGCTATGAGAAAGCGCCACGCTTCCCGAAGGGAGAAAGGCGGACAGGTATCCGG
TAAGCGGCAGGGTCGGAACAGGAGAGCGCACGAGGGAGCTTCCAGGGGGAAACGCCTGGTATCTTTATAG
TCCTGTCGGGTTTCGCCACCTCTGACTTGAGCGTCGATTTTTGTGATGCTCGTCAGGGGGGCGGAGCCTA
TGGAAAAACGCCAGCAACGCGGCCTTTTTACGGTTCCTGGCCTTTTGCTGGCCTTTTGCTCACATGTTCT
TTCCTGCGTTATCCCCTGATTCTGTGGATAACCGTATTACCGCCTTTGAGTGAGCTGATACCGCTCGCCG
CAGCCGAACGACCGAGCGCAGCGAGTCAGTGAGCGAGGAAGCGGAAGAGCGCCTGATGCGGTATTTTCTC
CTTACGCATCTGTGCGGTATTTCACACCGCATATGGTGCACTCTCAGTACAATCTGCTCTGATGCCGCAT
AGTTAAGCCAGTATACACTCCGCTATCGCTACGTGACTGGGTCATGGCTGCGCCCCGACACCCGCCAACA
CCCGCTGACGCGCCCTGACGGGCTTGTCTGCTCCCGGCATCCGCTTACAGACAAGCTGTGACCGTCTCCG
GGAGCTGCATGTGTCAGAGGTTTTCACCGTCATCACCGAAACGCGCGAGGCAGGGTGCCTTGATGTGGGC
GCCGGCGGTCGAGTGGCGACGGCGCGGCTTGTCCGCGCCCTGGTAGATTGCCTGGCCGTAGGCCAGCCAT
TTTTGAGCGGCCAGCGGCCGCGATAGGCCGACGCGAAGCGGCGGGGCGTAGGGAGCGCAGCGACCGAAGG
GTAGGCGCTTTTTGCAGCTCTTCGGCTGTGCGCTGGCCAGACAGTTATGCACAGGCCAGGCGGGTTTTAA
GAGTTTTAATAAGTTTTAAAGAGTTTTAGGCGGAAAAATCGCCTTTTTTCTCTTTTATATCAGTCACTTA
CATGTGTGACCGGTTCCCAATGTACGGCTTTGGGTTCCCAATGTACGGGTTCCGGTTCCCAATGTACGGC
TTTGGGTTCCCAATGTACGTGCTATCCACAGGAAAGAGACCTTTTCGACCTTTTTCCCCTGCTAGGGCAA
TTTGCCCTAGCATCTGCTCCGTACATTAGGAACCGGCGGATGCTTCGCCCTCGATCAGGTTGCGGTAGCG
CATGACTAGGATCGGGCCAGCCTGCCCCGCCTCCTCCTTCAAATCGTACTCCGGCAGGTCATTTGACCCG
ATCAGCTTGCGCACGGTGAAACAGAACTTCTTGAACTCTCCGGCGCTGCCACTGCGTTCGTAGATCGTCT
TGAACAACCATCTGGCTTCTGCCTTGCCTGCGGCGCGGCGTGCCAGGCGGTAGAGAAAACGGCCGATGCC
GGGATCGATCAAAAAGTAATCGGGGTGAACCGTCAGCACGTCCGGGTTCTTGCCTTCTGTGATCTCGCGG
TACATCCAATCAGCTAGCTCGATCTCGATGTACTCCGGCCGCCCGGTTTCGCTCTTTACGATCTTGTAGC
GGCTAATCAAGGCTTCACCCTCGGATACCGTCACCAGGCGGCCGTTCTTGGCCTTCTTCGTACGCTGCAT
GGCAACGTGCGTGGTGTTTAACCGAATGCAGGTTTCTACCAGGTCGTCTTTCTGCTTTCCGCCATCGGCT
CGCCGGCAGAACTTGAGTACGTCCGCAACGTGTGGACGGAACACGCGGCCGGGCTTGTCTCCCTTCCCTT
CCCGGTATCGGTTCATGGATTCGGTTAGATGGGAAACCGCCATCAGTACCAGGTCGTAATCCCACACACT
GGCCATGCCGGCCGGCCCTGCGGAAACCTCTACGTGCCCGTCTGGAAGCTCGTAGCGGATCACCTCGCCA
GCTCGTCGGTCACGCTTCGACAGACGGAAAACGGCCACGTCCATGATGCTGCGACTATCGCGGGTGCCCA
CGTCATAGAGCATCGGAACGAAAAAATCTGGTTGCTCGTCGCCCTTGGGCGGCTTCCTAATCGACGGCGC
ACCGGCTGCCGGCGGTTGCCGGGATTCTTTGCGGATTCGATCAGCGGCCGCTTGCCACGATTCACCGGGG
CGTGCTTCTGCCTCGATGCGTTGCCGCTGGGCGGCCTGCGCGGCCTTCAACTTCTCCACCAGGTCATCAC
CCAGCGCCGCGCCGATTTGTACCGGGCCGGATGGTTTGCGACCGCTCACGCCGATTCCTCGGGCTTGGGG
GTTCCAGTGCCATTGCAGGGCCGGCAGACAACCCAGCCGCTTACGCCTGGCCAACCGCCCGTTCCTCCAC
ACATGGGGCATTCCACGGCGTCGGTGCCTGGTTGTTCTTGATTTTCCATGCCGCCTCCTTTAGCCGCTAA
AATTCATCTACTCATTTATTCATTTGCTCATTTACTCTGGTAGCTGCGCGATGTATTCAGATAGCAGCTC
GGTAATGGTCTTGCCTTGGCGTACCGCGTACATCTTCAGCTTGGTGTGATCCTCCGCCGGCAACTGAAAG
TTGACCCGCTTCATGGCTGGCGTGTCTGCCAGGCTGGCCAACGTTGCAGCCTTGCTGCTGCGTGCGCTCG
GACGGCCGGCACTTAGCGTGTTTGTGCTTTTGCTCATTTTCTCTTTACCTCATTAACTCAAATGAGTTTT
GATTTAATTTCAGCGGCCAGCGCCTGGACCTCGCGGGCAGCGTCGCCCTCGGGTTCTGATTCAAGAACGG
TTGTGCCGGCGGCGGCAGTGCCTGGGTAGCTCACGCGCTGCGTGATACGGGACTCAAGAATGGGCAGCTC
GTACCCGGCCAGCGCCTCGGCAACCTCACCGCCGATGCGCGTGCCTTTGATCGCCCGCGACACGACAAAG
GCCGCTTGTAGCCTTCCATCCGTGACCTCAATGCGCTGCTTAACCAGCTCCACCAGGTCGGCGGTGGCCC
ATATGTCGTAAGGGCTTGGCTGCACCGGAATCAGCACGAAGTCGGCTGCCTTGATCGCGGACACAGCCAA
GTCCGCCGCCTGGGGCGCTCCGTCGATCACTACGAAGTCGCGCCGGCCGATGGCCTTCACGTCGCGGTCA
ATCGTCGGGCGGTCGATGCCGACAACGGTTAGCGGTTGATCTTCCCGCACGGCCGCCCAATCGCGGGCAC
TGCCCTGGGGATCGGAATCGACTAACAGAACATCGGCCCCGGCGAGTTGCAGGGCGCGGGCTAGATGGGT
TGCGATGGTCGTCTTGCCTGACCCGCCTTTCTGGTTAAGTACAGCGATAACCTTCATGCGTTCCCCTTGC
GTATTTGTTTATTTACTCATCGCATCATATACGCAGCGACCGCATGACGCAAGCTGTTTTACTCAAATAC
ACATCACCTTTTTAGACGGCGGCGCTCGGTTTCTTCAGCGGCCAAGCTGGCCGGCCAGGCCGCCAGCTTG
GCATCAGACAAACCGGCCAGGATTTCATGCAGCCGCACGGTTGAGACGTGCGCGGGCGGCTCGAACACGT
ACCCGGCCGCGATCATCTCCGCCTCGATCTCTTCGGTAATGAAAAACGGTTCGTCCTGGCCGTCCTGGTG
CGGTTTCATGCTTGTTCCTCTTGGCGTTCATTCTCGGCGGCCGCCAGGGCGTCGGCCTCGGTCAATGCGT
CCTCACGGAAGGCACCGCGCCGCCTGGCCTCGGTGGGCGTCACTTCCTCGCTGCGCTCAAGTGCGCGGTA
CAGGGTCGAGCGATGCACGCCAAGCAGTGCAGCCGCCTCTTTCACGGTGCGGCCTTCCTGGTCGATCAGC
TCGCGGGCGTGCGCGATCTGTGCCGGGGTGAGGGTAGGGCGGGGGCCAAACTTCACGCCTCGGGCCTTGG
CGGCCTCGCGCCCGCTCCGGGTGCGGTCGATGATTAGGGAACGCTCGAACTCGGCAATGCCGGCGAACAC
GGTCAACACCATGCGGCCGGCCGGCGTGGTGGTGTCGGCCCACGGCTCTGCCAGGCTACGCAGGCCCGCG
CCGGCCTCCTGGATGCGCTCGGCAATGTCCAGTAGGTCGCGGGTGCTGCGGGCCAGGCGGTCTAGCCTGG
TCACTGTCACAACGTCGCCAGGGCGTAGGTGGTCAAGCATCCTGGCCAGCTCCGGGCGGTCGCGCCTGGT
GCCGGTGATCTTCTCGGAAAACAGCTTGGTGCAGCCGGCCGCGTGCAGTTCGGCCCGTTGGTTGGTCAAG
TCCTGGTCGTCGGTGCTGACGCGGGCATAGCCCAGCAGGCCAGCGGCGGCGCTCTTGTTCATGGCGTAAT
GTCTCCGGTTCTAGTCGCAAGTATTCTACTTTATGCGACTAAAACACGCGACAAGAAAACGCCAGGAAAA
GGGCAGGGCGGCAGCCTGTCGCGTAACTTAGGACTTGTGCGACATGTCGTTTTCAGAAGACGGCTGCACT
GAACGTCAGAAGCCGACTGCACTATAGCAGCGGAGGGGTTGGATCAAAGTACTTTAAAGTACTTTAAAGT
ACTTTAAAGTACTTTGATCCCGAGGGGAACCCTGTGGTTGGCATGCACATACAAATGGACGAACGGATAA
ACCTTTTCACGCCCTTTTAAATATCCGATTATTCTAATAAACGCTCTTTTCTCTTAGGTTTACCCGCCAA
TATATCCTGTCAAACACTGATAGTTTAAACTGAAGGCGGGAAACGACAATCTGATCCAAGCTCAAGCTGC
TCTAGCCAATACGCAAACCGCCTCTCCCCGCGCGTTGGCCGATTCATTAATGCAGCTGGCACGACAGGTT
TCCCGACTGGAAAGCGGGCAGTGAGCGCAACGCAATTAATGTGAGTTAGCTCACTCATTAGGCACCCCAG
GCTTTACACTTTATGCTTCCGGCTCGTATGTTGTGTGGAATTGTGAGCGGATAACAATTTCACACAGGAA
ACAGCTATGACATGATTACGAATTCGAGCTCGG
Features (pLannotate 1.2.2; 31 found; start..end, strand, type, name):
    669..693     +  protein_bind   attB1: mutant version of attB; recombination site for the Gateway® BP reaction BP Clonase™
    699..1358    +  CDS            PRA1B4: PR1B4_ARATH - Experimental evidence at protein level: Swiss-Prot protein existence level 1. May be involved in both secretory and endocytic intracellular trafficking in the endosomal/prevacuolar compartments. From Arabidopsis thaliana (Mouse-ear cress).
   1360..1384    -  protein_bind   attB2: mutant version of attB; recombination site for the Gateway® BP reaction BP Clonase™
   1437..2090    +  CDS            mKO&kappa;: mKO&kappa; is a basic (constitutively fluorescent) orange fluorescent protein published in 2008, derived from Verrillofungia concinna. It has low acid sensitivity.
   2165..2324    +  polyA_signal   CaMV poly(A) signal (fragment): cauliflower mosaic virus polyadenylation signal
   2325..2344    +  misc_feature   MCS (fragment): pUC18/19 multiple cloning site
   2365..2383    -  promoter       SP6 promoter: promoter for bacteriophage SP6 RNA polymerase
   2452..2470    -  promoter       T7 promoter: promoter for bacteriophage T7 RNA polymerase
   2473..2630    +  CDS            lacZα (fragment): LacZα fragment of β-galactosidase; lacZ fragment
   2651..2834    +  promoter       NOS promoter: nopaline synthase promoter NOS promoter
   2835..3656    +  CDS            KanR: fusion between an N-terminal peptide of nopaline synthase and Tn5 aminoglycoside phosphotransferase; nos-nptII; confers resistance to kanamycin
   3677..3835    +  CDS            ble (fragment): BLE_KLEPN - Experimental evidence at protein level: Swiss-Prot protein existence level 1. Binding protein with a strong affinity to the bleomycin family of antibiotics. Binds to CL990; an antimitotic-antibiotic compound. From Klebsiella pneumoniae.
   3832..4257    +  CDS            nos (fragment): DHNO_AGRT7 - Protein inferred from homology: Swiss-Prot protein existence level 3. From Agrobacterium tumefaciens (strain T37).
   4281..4533    +  terminator     NOS terminator: nopaline synthase terminator and poly(A) signal
   4626..4650    -  misc_feature   LB T-DNA repeat: left border repeat from nopaline C58 T-DNA
   4909..4932    +  promoter       Pc promoter (fragment): intI1 (promoter lies within the coding sequence); class 1 integron promoter
   5108..5164    +  CDS            GmR (fragment): gentamycin acetyltransferase; aacC1; confers resistance to gentamycin
   5175..5962    +  CDS            SmR (fragment): aminoglycoside adenylyltransferase (Murphy, 1985); aadA; confers resistance to spectinomycin and streptomycin
   6208..6796    +  rep_origin     ori: high-copy-number ColE1/pMB1/pBR322/pUC origin of replication
   6982..7122    -  misc_feature   bom: basis of mobility region from pBR322
   7224..7263    -  CDS            rop (fragment): Rop protein, which maintains plasmids at low copy number; rop
   7466..7660    -  rep_origin     pVS1 oriV: origin of replication for the Pseudomonas plasmid pVS1 (Heeb et al., 2000)
   7726..8799    -  CDS            pVS1 RepA: replication protein from the Pseudomonas plasmid pVS1 (Heeb et al., 2000)
   9228..9857    -  CDS            pVS1 StaA: stability protein from the Pseudomonas plasmid pVS1 (Heeb et al., 2000)
  10417..10818   -  CDS            Y4CG_SINFN (fragment): Protein inferred from homology: Swiss-Prot protein existence level 3. From Sinorhizobium fredii (strain NBRC 101917 / NGR234).
  11188..11212   -  misc_feature   RB T-DNA repeat: right border repeat from nopaline C58 T-DNA
  11276..11364   +  CDS            lacI (fragment): lac repressor; lacI; The lac repressor binds to the lac operator to inhibit transcription in E. coli. This inhibition can be relieved by adding lactose or isopropyl-β-D-thiogalactopyranoside (IPTG).
  11377..11398   +  protein_bind   CAP binding site: CAP binding activates transcription in the presence of cAMP. E. coli catabolite activator protein
  11413..11443   +  promoter       lac promoter: promoter for the E. coli lac operon
  11447..11469   +  protein_bind   lac operator (fragment): The lac repressor binds to the lac operator to inhibit transcription in E. coli. This inhibition can be relieved by adding lactose or isopropyl-β-D-thiogalactopyranoside (IPTG). lac repressor encoded by lacI
  11500..6       +  misc_feature   MCS (fragment) (across the origin): pUC18/19 multiple cloning site
