[The description below was written by a language model from this plasmid's Addgene catalogue record and pLannotate feature annotations shown in this document.]
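Description:
pUBC(k)-AT2G38360-mKOk is a binary T-DNA plasmid for plant expression, made by Gateway recombination of the Arabidopsis thaliana AT2G38360.1 coding sequence into the destination vector pUBC(k)-DEST-mKOk. The insert encodes PRA1.B4 (prenylated RAB acceptor 1.B4), a protein annotated as possibly acting in secretory and endocytic trafficking. In the 11.5 kb sequence the coding region sits between attB1 and attB2 recombination sites. It is followed on the same strand by the orange fluorescent protein mKOκ, an order consistent with a C-terminal fluorescent fusion, and then by a cauliflower mosaic virus polyadenylation signal. The promoter driving this cassette is not annotated in the feature table. About 660 bp upstream of attB1 carry no annotation, and the "UBC" in the backbone name hints at a ubiquitin-type promoter, but the record does not state this.

Right and left border repeats from nopaline-type T-DNA flank the expression cassette, so the plasmid appears designed for Agrobacterium-mediated delivery. Within the borders, a NOS promoter drives nptII (kanamycin resistance) with a NOS terminator, which provides selection of transformed plant cells and probably explains the "(k)" in the name. Remnants of lacZα, lac regulatory elements, a multiple cloning site and T7/SP6 promoters are carried over from the parental vector. Outside the borders, a high-copy ColE1/pUC-type origin with a bom site supports propagation in E. coli. The pVS1 oriV, RepA and StaA functions allow stable replication in Agrobacterium. An aadA gene confers the spectinomycin resistance used for bacterial selection. The stated purpose is expression of mKOκ-tagged AT2G38360.1 in plants. The associated work concerns proteins at the chloroplast envelope–thylakoid interface, so the likely use is fluorescence imaging of the protein's subcellular localisation.
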