Addgene plasmid #224838: pUBC(k)-AT2G38360-mKOk
Purpose: Plasmid for expression of AT2G38360.1 coding sequence tagged with mKOk in plants
Depositing lab: Rebecca Roston. Depositing organization: University of Nebraska at Lincoln. Publication: Lipid Metabolism and Contact Site Homologs Are Enriched at the Chloroplast Envelope-Thylakoid Interface. LaBrant EW, Smith CN, Torres-Gerena AD, Ishimwe J, Huang F, Tullis A, Litterer L, Modi B, Naldrett MJ, Altartouri B, Roston RL. bioRxiv 2025.06.20.660776; doi: https://doi.org/10.1101/2025.06.20.660776.
Backbone
  Vector backbone: pUBC(k)-DEST-mKOk
  Vector type: Plant Expression
Growth in bacteria
  Bacterial resistance: Spectinomycin, 50 μg/mL
  Growth temperature: 37°C
  Growth strain: DH5alpha
  Copy number: High Copy
Gene/Insert
  Gene/Insert name: AT2G38360.1
  Species: A. thaliana (mustard weed)
  Entrez Gene: PRA1.B4 (a.k.a. AT2G38360, T19C21.15, T19C21_15, prenylated RAB acceptor 1.B4)
  Cloning method: Gateway Cloning
Terms and licenses: Academic/Nonprofit Terms; Industry Terms: Not Available to Industry
Depositor comments: Please visit https://doi.org/10.1101/2025.06.20.660776 for bioRxiv preprint.
How to cite: pUBC(k)-AT2G38360-mKOk was a gift from Rebecca Roston (Addgene plasmid # 224838 ; http://n2t.net/addgene:224838 ; RRID:Addgene_224838)
